Addgene plasmid #12215: pEBG-Pak1 83-149 L107F
Depositing lab: Jonathan Chernoff. Depositing organization: Institute for Cancer Research d/b/a the Research Institute of Fox Chase Cancer Center. Publication: p21-activated kinase links Rac/Cdc42 signaling to merlin. Xiao GH, Beeser A, Chernoff J, Testa JR. J Biol Chem. 2002 Jan 11. 277(2):883-6. 10.1074/jbc.C100553200 PubMed 11719502.
Backbone
  Vector backbone: pEBG
  Backbone size w/o insert (bp): 6100
  Vector type: Mammalian Expression
Growth in bacteria
  Bacterial resistance: Ampicillin, 100 μg/mL
  Growth temperature: 37°C
  Growth strain: DH5alpha
  Copy number: High Copy
Gene/Insert
  Gene/Insert name: Pak1 (alt name: Pak1 AID L107F)
  Species: H. sapiens (human)
  Insert size (bp): 200
  Mutation: Autoinhibitory domain (aa 83-149) with L107F mutation, rendering inhibitor inactive
  Entrez Gene: PAK1 (a.k.a. IDDMSSD, PAKalpha, alpha-PAK, p65-PAK)
  Tag / fusion protein: GST (N terminal on backbone)
  Cloning method: Restriction Enzyme; 5′ cloning site BamHI (not destroyed); 3′ cloning site Acc65I (not destroyed)
  Sequencing primers: 5′ pGEX 5'
Terms and licenses: Academic/Nonprofit Terms; Industry Terms: Not Available to Industry
How to cite: pEBG-Pak1 83-149 L107F was a gift from Jonathan Chernoff (Addgene plasmid # 12215 ; http://n2t.net/addgene:12215 ; RRID:Addgene_12215)
