[The description below was written by a language model from this plasmid's Addgene catalogue record.]
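Description:
pEBG-Pak1 83-149 L107F is a mammalian expression plasmid built on the pEBG backbone (about 6.1 kb without insert), a vector that supplies an N-terminal glutathione S-transferase (GST) tag so that the cloned fragment is produced as a GST fusion protein in transfected mammalian cells. It is propagated in E. coli as a high-copy plasmid under ampicillin selection. The record does not state the promoter driving expression, the origin of replication, or any mammalian selection marker, and no feature table is provided.

The insert is a roughly 200 bp fragment of human PAK1 (p21-activated kinase 1) encoding residues 83–149, the autoinhibitory domain (AID), cloned in frame downstream of GST between BamHI and Acc65I sites, both of which are retained. The wild-type form of this domain acts as an inhibitor of Pak kinase activity. This version carries the L107F substitution, which according to the record renders the inhibitor inactive. The construct is therefore best understood as a negative control to be used alongside a wild-type GST-AID construct, allowing effects caused by Pak inhibition to be distinguished from nonspecific consequences of overexpressing the GST-fused peptide. The GST moiety also allows detection of the fusion or its recovery on glutathione resin. The associated publication concerns the role of p21-activated kinase in linking Rac/Cdc42 signaling to merlin, which is consistent with using this plasmid to test whether a signaling event depends on Pak activity.
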