>Addgene plasmid #12215 | pEBG-Pak1 83-149 L107F | addgene partial sequence | sequence record 18845 | 12215 with pGEX5'
TGGTTCCGCGTGGATCCCACACAATTCATGTCGGTTTTGATGCTGTCACAGGGGAGTTTACGGGAATGCC
AGAGCAGTGGGCACGCTTGTTTCAGACATCAAATATCACTAAGTCGGAGCAGAAGAAAAACCCGCAGGCT
GTTCTGGATGTGTTGGAGTTTTACAACTCGAAGAAGACATCCAACAGCCAGAAATACATGAGCTTTACAG
ATAAGTCATGAATTCGGTACCATCGATGCGGCCGCGACTCTAGAGTGAGGGTCCCCACCTGGGACCCTTG
AGAGTATCAGGTCTCCCACGTGGGAGACAAGAAATCCCTGTTTAATATTTAAACAGCAGTGTTCCCCATC
TGGGTCCTTGCACCCCTCACTCTGGCCTCAGCCGACTGCACAGCGGCCCCTGCATCCCCTTGGCTGTGAG
GCCCCTGGACAAGCAGAGGTGGCCAGAGCTGGGAGGCATGGCCCTGGGGTCCCACGAATTTGCTGGGGAA
TCTCGTTTTTCTTCTTAAGACTTTTGGGACATGGTTTGACTCCCGAACATCACCGACGTGTCTCCTGTTT
TTCTGGGTGGCCTCGGGACACCTGCCCTGCCCCCACGAGGGTCAGGACTGTGACTCTTTTTAGGGCCAGG
CAGGTGCCTGGACATTTGCCTTGCTGGACGGGGACTGGGGATGTGGGAGGGAGCA
